Addgene plasmid #246556: pX459-Dvl2 gRNA
Purpose: CRISPR vector co-expressing Cas9 and a mouse Dvl2 gRNA
Depositing lab: Mario Vallon. Publication: WNT7A/B assemble a GPR124-RECK-LRP5/6 co-receptor complex to activate beta-catenin signaling in brain endothelial cells. Heiden R, Hannig L, Kuo CJ, Ergun S, Braunger BM, Vallon M. J Biol Chem. 2025 Sep 4:110682. doi: 10.1016/j.jbc.2025.110682. PubMed 40914247.
Backbone
  Vector backbone: pX459
  Vector type: CRISPR
  Selectable markers: Puromycin
Growth in bacteria
  Bacterial resistance: Ampicillin, 100 μg/mL
  Growth temperature: 37°C
  Growth strain: DH5alpha
  Copy number: High Copy
Gene/Insert
  Gene/Insert name: Dvl2 gRNA
  gRNA/shRNA sequence: TGAGGCGAGACCGACCTAGG
  Species: M. musculus (mouse)
  Insert size (bp): 20
  Entrez Gene: Dvl2
  Promoter: U6
  Cloning method: Restriction Enzyme; 5′ cloning site Unspecified (unknown if destroyed)
Resource information
  A portion of this plasmid was derived from a plasmid made by: Synthetic oligo
Terms and licenses: Academic/Nonprofit Terms; Industry Terms: Not Available to Industry
Depositor comments: CBh-SpCas9-T2A-Puro cassette on backbone
How to cite: pX459-Dvl2 gRNA was a gift from Mario Vallon (Addgene plasmid # 246556 ; http://n2t.net/addgene:246556 ; RRID:Addgene_246556)
