[The description below was written by a language model from this plasmid's Addgene catalogue record and pLannotate feature annotations shown in this document.]
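Description:
pX459-Dvl2 gRNA is an all-in-one CRISPR/Cas9 plasmid for mammalian cells, built on the pX459 backbone, that co-expresses Streptococcus pyogenes Cas9 and a single guide RNA directed against mouse Dvl2 (Dishevelled 2). It is propagated in E. coli as a high-copy plasmid through a ColE1/pUC-type origin and selected with ampicillin via the β-lactamase gene. An f1 phage origin is also present. The sequenced record is about 9.1 kb.

The guide cassette consists of the human U6 RNA polymerase III promoter followed by the 20-nt Dvl2 spacer, introduced as a synthetic oligo by restriction cloning, and the SpCas9 guide RNA scaffold. A second, partial scaffold fragment is annotated just downstream. The nuclease cassette is driven by the CBh promoter, seen in the feature table as a CMV enhancer, a chicken β-actin promoter fragment and a hybrid CBA/MVM intron. Cas9 is annotated as adjoining N- and C-terminal portions that together form one continuous coding region, followed by a nucleoplasmin nuclear localization signal. According to the depositor, a T2A self-cleaving peptide links Cas9 to puromycin N-acetyltransferase, so a single transcript yields both proteins, and transfected cells can be enriched with puromycin. The transcript ends at a bovine growth hormone polyadenylation signal. One AAV2 ITR lies downstream as a backbone remnant; with only a single ITR annotated, nothing in the record indicates use for AAV packaging.

The plasmid is intended for Cas9-mediated targeting of Dvl2 in mouse cells. The associated work concerns WNT7/β-catenin signaling in brain endothelial cells, a pathway in which Dishevelled proteins act as signal transducers.
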