Features (pLannotate 1.2.2; 19 found; start..end, strand, type, name):
      1..241     +  promoter       U6 promoter: RNA polymerase III promoter for human U6 snRNA
    271..346     +  misc_RNA       gRNA scaffold: guide RNA scaffold for the Streptococcus pyogenes CRISPR/Cas9 system
    353..396     +  misc_RNA       gRNA scaffold (fragment): guide RNA scaffold for the Streptococcus pyogenes CRISPR/Cas9 system
    443..728     +  enhancer       CMV enhancer: human cytomegalovirus immediate early enhancer; contains an 18-bp deletion relative to the standard CMV enhancer
    831..969     +  promoter       chicken β-actin promoter (fragment): No description available
    970..1197    +  intron         hybrid intron: hybrid between chicken β-actin (CBA) and minute virus of mice (MMV) introns (Gray et al., 2011)
   1335..2936    +  CDS            Cas9(N): N-terminal portion of Streptococcus pyogenes Cas9 (Zetsche et al., 2015)
   2937..5435    +  CDS            Cas9(C): C-terminal portion of Streptococcus pyogenes Cas9 (Zetsche et al., 2015)
   5436..5483    +  CDS            nucleoplasmin NLS: bipartite nuclear localization signal from nucleoplasmin
   5553..6152    +  CDS            PuroR (fragment): puromycin N-acetyltransferase; pac from Streptomyces; confers resistance to puromycin
   6186..6297    +  polyA_signal   bGH poly(A) signal: bovine growth hormone polyadenylation signal
   6402..6542    +  repeat_region  AAV2 ITR: inverted terminal repeat of adeno-associated virus serotype 2 inverted
   6547..6598    -  misc_feature   bom (fragment): basis of mobility region from pBR322
   6617..7072    +  rep_origin     f1 ori (sequence partly withheld): f1 bacteriophage origin of replication; arrow indicates direction of (+) strand synthesis
   7073..7122    -  misc_feature   bom (fragment): basis of mobility region from pBR322
   7224..7259    -  CDS            rop (fragment): Rop protein, which maintains plasmids at low copy number; rop
   7354..7458    +  promoter       AmpR promoter: bla
   7459..8319    +  CDS            AmpR: β-lactamase; bla; confers resistance to ampicillin, carbenicillin, and related antibiotics
   8490..9078    +  rep_origin     ori: high-copy-number ColE1/pMB1/pBR322/pUC origin of replication
>Addgene plasmid #246556 | pX459-Dvl2 gRNA | addgene full sequence | sequence record 494282 | Addgene NGS Result
GAGGGCCTATTTCCCATGATTCCTTCATATTTGCATATACGATACAAGGCTGTTAGAGAGATAATTGGAA
TTAATTTGACTGTAAACACAAAGATATTAGTACAAAATACGTGACGTAGAAAGTAATAATTTCTTGGGTA
GTTTGCAGTTTTAAAATTATGTTTTAAAATGGACTATCATATGCTTACCGTAACTTGAAAGTATTTCGAT
TTCTTGGCTTTATATATCTTGTGGAAAGGACGAAACACCGTGAGGCGAGACCGACCTAGGGTTTTAGAGC
TAGAAATAGCAAGTTAAAATAAGGCTAGTCCGTTATCAACTTGAAAAAGTGGCACCGAGTCGGTGCTTTT
TTGTTTTAGAGCTAGAAATAGCAAGTTAAAATAAGGCTAGTCCGTTTTTAGCGCGTGCGCCAATTCTGCA
GACAAATGGCTCTAGAGGTACCCGTTACATAACTTACGGTAAATGGCCCGCCTGGCTGACCGCCCAACGA
CCCCCGCCCATTGACGTCAATAGTAACGCCAATAGGGACTTTCCATTGACGTCAATGGGTGGAGTATTTA
CGGTAAACTGCCCACTTGGCAGTACATCAAGTGTATCATATGCCAAGTACGCCCCCTATTGACGTCAATG
ACGGTAAATGGCCCGCCTGGCATTGTGCCCAGTACATGACCTTATGGGACTTTCCTACTTGGCAGTACAT
CTACGTATTAGTCATCGCTATTACCATGGTCGAGGTGAGCCCCACGTTCTGCTTCACTCTCCCCATCTCC
CCCCCCTCCCCACCCCCAATTTTGTATTTATTTATTTTTTAATTATTTTGTGCAGCGATGGGGGCGGGGC
GAGGGGCGGGGCGGGGCGAGGCGGAGAGGTGCGGCGGCAGCCAATCAGAGCGGCGCGCTCCGAAAGTTTC
CTTTTATGGCGAGGCGGCGGCGGCGGCGGCCCTATAAAAAGCGAAGCGCGCGGCGGGCGGGAGTCGCTGC
GCGCTGCCTTCGCCCCGTGCCCCGCTCCGCCGCCGCCTCGCGCCGCCCGCCCCGGCTCTGACTGACCGCG
TTACTCCCACAGGTGAGCGGGCGGGACGGCCCTTCTCCTCCGGGCTGTAATTAGCTGAGCAAGAGGTAAG
GGTTTAAGGGATGGTTGGTTGGTGGGGTATTAATGTTTAATTACCTGGAGCACCTGCCTGAAATCACTTT
TTTTCAGGTTGGACCGGTGCCACCATGGACTATAAGGACCACGACGGAGACTACAAGGATCATGATATTG
ATTACAAAGACGATGACGATAAGATGGCCCCAAAGAAGAAGCGGAAGGTCGGTATCCACGGAGTCCCAGC
AGCCGACAAGAAGTACAGCATCGGCCTGGACATCGGCACCAACTCTGTGGGCTGGGCCGTGATCACCGAC
GAGTACAAGGTGCCCAGCAAGAAATTCAAGGTGCTGGGCAACACCGACCGGCACAGCATCAAGAAGAACC
TGATCGGAGCCCTGCTGTTCGACAGCGGCGAAACAGCCGAGGCCACCCGGCTGAAGAGAACCGCCAGAAG
AAGATACACCAGACGGAAGAACCGGATCTGCTATCTGCAAGAGATCTTCAGCAACGAGATGGCCAAGGTG
GACGACAGCTTCTTCCACAGACTGGAAGAGTCCTTCCTGGTGGAAGAGGATAAGAAGCACGAGCGGCACC
CCATCTTCGGCAACATCGTGGACGAGGTGGCCTACCACGAGAAGTACCCCACCATCTACCACCTGAGAAA
GAAACTGGTGGACAGCACCGACAAGGCCGACCTGCGGCTGATCTATCTGGCCCTGGCCCACATGATCAAG
TTCCGGGGCCACTTCCTGATCGAGGGCGACCTGAACCCCGACAACAGCGACGTGGACAAGCTGTTCATCC
AGCTGGTGCAGACCTACAACCAGCTGTTCGAGGAAAACCCCATCAACGCCAGCGGCGTGGACGCCAAGGC
CATCCTGTCTGCCAGACTGAGCAAGAGCAGACGGCTGGAAAATCTGATCGCCCAGCTGCCCGGCGAGAAG
AAGAATGGCCTGTTCGGAAACCTGATTGCCCTGAGCCTGGGCCTGACCCCCAACTTCAAGAGCAACTTCG
ACCTGGCCGAGGATGCCAAACTGCAGCTGAGCAAGGACACCTACGACGACGACCTGGACAACCTGCTGGC
CCAGATCGGCGACCAGTACGCCGACCTGTTTCTGGCCGCCAAGAACCTGTCCGACGCCATCCTGCTGAGC
GACATCCTGAGAGTGAACACCGAGATCACCAAGGCCCCCCTGAGCGCCTCTATGATCAAGAGATACGACG
AGCACCACCAGGACCTGACCCTGCTGAAAGCTCTCGTGCGGCAGCAGCTGCCTGAGAAGTACAAAGAGAT
TTTCTTCGACCAGAGCAAGAACGGCTACGCCGGCTACATTGACGGCGGAGCCAGCCAGGAAGAGTTCTAC
AAGTTCATCAAGCCCATCCTGGAAAAGATGGACGGCACCGAGGAACTGCTCGTGAAGCTGAACAGAGAGG
ACCTGCTGCGGAAGCAGCGGACCTTCGACAACGGCAGCATCCCCCACCAGATCCACCTGGGAGAGCTGCA
CGCCATTCTGCGGCGGCAGGAAGATTTTTACCCATTCCTGAAGGACAACCGGGAAAAGATCGAGAAGATC
CTGACCTTCCGCATCCCCTACTACGTGGGCCCTCTGGCCAGGGGAAACAGCAGATTCGCCTGGATGACCA
GAAAGAGCGAGGAAACCATCACCCCCTGGAACTTCGAGGAAGTGGTGGACAAGGGCGCTTCCGCCCAGAG
CTTCATCGAGCGGATGACCAACTTCGATAAGAACCTGCCCAACGAGAAGGTGCTGCCCAAGCACAGCCTG
CTGTACGAGTACTTCACCGTGTATAACGAGCTGACCAAAGTGAAATACGTGACCGAGGGAATGAGAAAGC
CCGCCTTCCTGAGCGGCGAGCAGAAAAAGGCCATCGTGGACCTGCTGTTCAAGACCAACCGGAAAGTGAC
CGTGAAGCAGCTGAAAGAGGACTACTTCAAGAAAATCGAGTGCTTCGACTCCGTGGAAATCTCCGGCGTG
GAAGATCGGTTCAACGCCTCCCTGGGCACATACCACGATCTGCTGAAAATTATCAAGGACAAGGACTTCC
TGGACAATGAGGAAAACGAGGACATTCTGGAAGATATCGTGCTGACCCTGACACTGTTTGAGGACAGAGA
GATGATCGAGGAACGGCTGAAAACCTATGCCCACCTGTTCGACGACAAAGTGATGAAGCAGCTGAAGCGG
CGGAGATACACCGGCTGGGGCAGGCTGAGCCGGAAGCTGATCAACGGCATCCGGGACAAGCAGTCCGGCA
AGACAATCCTGGATTTCCTGAAGTCCGACGGCTTCGCCAACAGAAACTTCATGCAGCTGATCCACGACGA
CAGCCTGACCTTTAAAGAGGACATCCAGAAAGCCCAGGTGTCCGGCCAGGGCGATAGCCTGCACGAGCAC
ATTGCCAATCTGGCCGGCAGCCCCGCCATTAAGAAGGGCATCCTGCAGACAGTGAAGGTGGTGGACGAGC
TCGTGAAAGTGATGGGCCGGCACAAGCCCGAGAACATCGTGATCGAAATGGCCAGAGAGAACCAGACCAC
CCAGAAGGGACAGAAGAACAGCCGCGAGAGAATGAAGCGGATCGAAGAGGGCATCAAAGAGCTGGGCAGC
CAGATCCTGAAAGAACACCCCGTGGAAAACACCCAGCTGCAGAACGAGAAGCTGTACCTGTACTACCTGC
AGAATGGGCGGGATATGTACGTGGACCAGGAACTGGACATCAACCGGCTGTCCGACTACGATGTGGACCA
TATCGTGCCTCAGAGCTTTCTGAAGGACGACTCCATCGACAACAAGGTGCTGACCAGAAGCGACAAGAAC
CGGGGCAAGAGCGACAACGTGCCCTCCGAAGAGGTCGTGAAGAAGATGAAGAACTACTGGCGGCAGCTGC
TGAACGCCAAGCTGATTACCCAGAGAAAGTTCGACAATCTGACCAAGGCCGAGAGAGGCGGCCTGAGCGA
ACTGGATAAGGCCGGCTTCATCAAGAGACAGCTGGTGGAAACCCGGCAGATCACAAAGCACGTGGCACAG
ATCCTGGACTCCCGGATGAACACTAAGTACGACGAGAATGACAAGCTGATCCGGGAAGTGAAAGTGATCA
CCCTGAAGTCCAAGCTGGTGTCCGATTTCCGGAAGGATTTCCAGTTTTACAAAGTGCGCGAGATCAACAA
CTACCACCACGCCCACGACGCCTACCTGAACGCCGTCGTGGGAACCGCCCTGATCAAAAAGTACCCTAAG
CTGGAAAGCGAGTTCGTGTACGGCGACTACAAGGTGTACGACGTGCGGAAGATGATCGCCAAGAGCGAGC
AGGAAATCGGCAAGGCTACCGCCAAGTACTTCTTCTACAGCAACATCATGAACTTTTTCAAGACCGAGAT
TACCCTGGCCAACGGCGAGATCCGGAAGCGGCCTCTGATCGAGACAAACGGCGAAACCGGGGAGATCGTG
TGGGATAAGGGCCGGGATTTTGCCACCGTGCGGAAAGTGCTGAGCATGCCCCAAGTGAATATCGTGAAAA
AGACCGAGGTGCAGACAGGCGGCTTCAGCAAAGAGTCTATCCTGCCCAAGAGGAACAGCGATAAGCTGAT
CGCCAGAAAGAAGGACTGGGACCCTAAGAAGTACGGCGGCTTCGACAGCCCCACCGTGGCCTATTCTGTG
CTGGTGGTGGCCAAAGTGGAAAAGGGCAAGTCCAAGAAACTGAAGAGTGTGAAAGAGCTGCTGGGGATCA
CCATCATGGAAAGAAGCAGCTTCGAGAAGAATCCCATCGACTTTCTGGAAGCCAAGGGCTACAAAGAAGT
GAAAAAGGACCTGATCATCAAGCTGCCTAAGTACTCCCTGTTCGAGCTGGAAAACGGCCGGAAGAGAATG
CTGGCCTCTGCCGGCGAACTGCAGAAGGGAAACGAACTGGCCCTGCCCTCCAAATATGTGAACTTCCTGT
ACCTGGCCAGCCACTATGAGAAGCTGAAGGGCTCCCCCGAGGATAATGAGCAGAAACAGCTGTTTGTGGA
ACAGCACAAGCACTACCTGGACGAGATCATCGAGCAGATCAGCGAGTTCTCCAAGAGAGTGATCCTGGCC
GACGCTAATCTGGACAAAGTGCTGTCCGCCTACAACAAGCACCGGGATAAGCCCATCAGAGAGCAGGCCG
AGAATATCATCCACCTGTTTACCCTGACCAATCTGGGAGCCCCTGCCGCCTTCAAGTACTTTGACACCAC
CATCGACCGGAAGAGGTACACCAGCACCAAAGAGGTGCTGGACGCCACCCTGATCCACCAGAGCATCACC
GGCCTGTACGAGACACGGATCGACCTGTCTCAGCTGGGAGGCGACAAAAGGCCGGCGGCCACGAAAAAGG
CCGGCCAGGCAAAAAAGAAAAAGGAATTCGGCAGTGGAGAGGGCAGAGGAAGTCTGCTAACATGCGGTGA
CGTCGAGGAGAATCCTGGCCCAATGACCGAGTACAAGCCCACGGTGCGCCTCGCCACCCGCGACGACGTC
CCCAGGGCCGTACGCACCCTCGCCGCCGCGTTCGCCGACTACCCCGCCACGCGCCACACCGTCGATCCGG
ACCGCCACATCGAGCGGGTCACCGAGCTGCAAGAACTCTTCCTCACGCGCGTCGGGCTCGACATCGGCAA
GGTGTGGGTCGCGGACGACGGCGCCGCGGTGGCGGTCTGGACCACGCCGGAGAGCGTCGAAGCGGGGGCG
GTGTTCGCCGAGATCGGCCCGCGCATGGCCGAGTTGAGCGGTTCCCGGCTGGCCGCGCAGCAACAGATGG
AAGGCCTCCTGGCGCCGCACCGGCCCAAGGAGCCCGCGTGGTTCCTGGCCACCGTCGGAGTCTCGCCCGA
CCACCAGGGCAAGGGTCTGGGCAGCGCCGTCGTGCTCCCCGGAGTGGAGGCGGCCGAGCGCGCCGGGGTG
CCCGCCTTCCTGGAGACCTCCGCGCCCCGCAACCTCCCCTTCTACGAGCGGCTCGGCTTCACCGTCACCG
CCGACGTCGAGGTGCCCGAAGGACCGCGCACCTGGTGCATGACCCGCAAGCCCGGTGCCTGAGAATTCTA
ACTAGAGCTCGCTGATCAGCCTCGACTGTGCCTTCTAGTTGCCAGCCATCTGTTGTTTGCCCCTCCCCCG
TGCCTTCCTTGACCCTGGAAGGTGCCACTCCCACTGTCCTTTCCTAATAAAATGAGGAAATTGCATCGCA
TTGTCTGAGTAGGTGTCATTCTATTCTGGGGGGTGGGGTGGGGCAGGACAGCAAGGGGGAGGATTGGGAA
GAGAATAGCAGGCATGCTGGGGAGCGGCCGCAGGAACCCCTAGTGATGGAGTTGGCCACTCCCTCTCTGC
GCGCTCGCTCGCTCACTGAGGCCGGGCGACCAAAGGTCGCCCGACGCCCGGGCTTTGCCCGGGCGGCCTC
AGTGAGCGAGCGAGCGCGCAGCTGCCTGCAGGGGCGCCTGATGCGGTATTTTCTCCTTACGCATCTGTGC
GGTATTTCACACCGCATA
[95 nt withheld, positions 6599-6693]
T
[46 nt withheld, positions 6695-6740]
C
[141 nt withheld, positions 6742-6882]
CCTTTGACGTTGGAGTCCACGTTCTTT
[37 nt withheld, positions 6910-6946]
ACTCTATCTCGGGCTATTCTTTTGATTTATAAGGGATTTTGCCGATTTCGGTCTATTGGTTAAAAAATGA
GCTGATTTAACAAAAATTTAACGCGAATTTTAACAAAATATTAACGTTTACAATTTTATGGTGCACTCTC
AGTACAATCTGCTCTGATGCCGCATAGTTAAGCCAGCCCCGACACCCGCCAACACCCGCTGACGCGCCCT
GACGGGCTTGTCTGCTCCCGGCATCCGCTTACAGACAAGCTGTGACCGTCTCCGGGAGCTGCATGTGTCA
GAGGTTTTCACCGTCATCACCGAAACGCGCGAGACGAAAGGGCCTCGTGATACGCCTATTTTTATAGGTT
AATGTCATGATAATAATGGTTTCTTAGACGTCAGGTGGCACTTTTCGGGGAAATGTGCGCGGAACCCCTA
TTTGTTTATTTTTCTAAATACATTCAAATATGTATCCGCTCATGAGACAATAACCCTGATAAATGCTTCA
ATAATATTGAAAAAGGAAGAGTATGAGTATTCAACATTTCCGTGTCGCCCTTATTCCCTTTTTTGCGGCA
TTTTGCCTTCCTGTTTTTGCTCACCCAGAAACGCTGGTGAAAGTAAAAGATGCTGAAGATCAGTTGGGTG
CACGAGTGGGTTACATCGAACTGGATCTCAACAGCGGTAAGATCCTTGAGAGTTTTCGCCCCGAAGAACG
TTTTCCAATGATGAGCACTTTTAAAGTTCTGCTATGTGGCGCGGTATTATCCCGTATTGACGCCGGGCAA
GAGCAACTCGGTCGCCGCATACACTATTCTCAGAATGACTTGGTTGAGTACTCACCAGTCACAGAAAAGC
ATCTTACGGATGGCATGACAGTAAGAGAATTATGCAGTGCTGCCATAACCATGAGTGATAACACTGCGGC
CAACTTACTTCTGACAACGATCGGAGGACCGAAGGAGCTAACCGCTTTTTTGCACAACATGGGGGATCAT
GTAACTCGCCTTGATCGTTGGGAACCGGAGCTGAATGAAGCCATACCAAACGACGAGCGTGACACCACGA
TGCCTGTAGCAATGGCAACAACGTTGCGCAAACTATTAACTGGCGAACTACTTACTCTAGCTTCCCGGCA
ACAATTAATAGACTGGATGGAGGCGGATAAAGTTGCAGGACCACTTCTGCGCTCGGCCCTTCCGGCTGGC
TGGTTTATTGCTGATAAATCTGGAGCCGGTGAGCGTGGAAGCCGCGGTATCATTGCAGCACTGGGGCCAG
ATGGTAAGCCCTCCCGTATCGTAGTTATCTACACGACGGGGAGTCAGGCAACTATGGATGAACGAAATAG
ACAGATCGCTGAGATAGGTGCCTCACTGATTAAGCATTGGTAACTGTCAGACCAAGTTTACTCATATATA
CTTTAGATTGATTTAAAACTTCATTTTTAATTTAAAAGGATCTAGGTGAAGATCCTTTTTGATAATCTCA
TGACCAAAATCCCTTAACGTGAGTTTTCGTTCCACTGAGCGTCAGACCCCGTAGAAAAGATCAAAGGATC
TTCTTGAGATCCTTTTTTTCTGCGCGTAATCTGCTGCTTGCAAACAAAAAAACCACCGCTACCAGCGGTG
GTTTGTTTGCCGGATCAAGAGCTACCAACTCTTTTTCCGAAGGTAACTGGCTTCAGCAGAGCGCAGATAC
CAAATACTGTTCTTCTAGTGTAGCCGTAGTTAGGCCACCACTTCAAGAACTCTGTAGCACCGCCTACATA
CCTCGCTCTGCTAATCCTGTTACCAGTGGCTGCTGCCAGTGGCGATAAGTCGTGTCTTACCGGGTTGGAC
TCAAGACGATAGTTACCGGATAAGGCGCAGCGGTCGGGCTGAACGGGGGGTTCGTGCACACAGCCCAGCT
TGGAGCGAACGACCTACACCGAACTGAGATACCTACAGCGTGAGCTATGAGAAAGCGCCACGCTTCCCGA
AGGGAGAAAGGCGGACAGGTATCCGGTAAGCGGCAGGGTCGGAACAGGAGAGCGCACGAGGGAGCTTCCA
GGGGGAAACGCCTGGTATCTTTATAGTCCTGTCGGGTTTCGCCACCTCTGACTTGAGCGTCGATTTTTGT
GATGCTCGTCAGGGGGGCGGAGCCTATGGAAAAACGCCAGCAACGCGGCCTTTTTACGGTTCCTGGCCTT
TTGCTGGCCTTTTGCTCACATGT
